>Addgene plasmid #60566 | pReporter_5 | depositor full sequence | sequence record 97215 | pReporter_5 sequence 4305 bps
AGGTAGAGACCCACGAGGCAGACCTCAGCGCTAGCGGAGTGTATACTGGCTTACTATGTTGGCACTGATG
AGGGTGTCAGTGAAGTGCTTCATGTGGCAGGAGAAAAAAGGCTGCACCGGTGCGTCAGCAGAATATGTGA
TACAGGATATATTCCGCTTCCTCGCTCACTGACTCGCTACGCTCGGTCGTTCGACTGCGGCGAGCGGAAA
TGGCTTACGAACGGGGCGGAGATTTCCTGGAAGATGCCAGGAAGATACTTAACAGGGAAGTGAGAGGGCC
GCGGCAAAGCCGTTTTTCCATAGGCTCCGCCCCCCTGACAAGCATCACGAAATCTGACGCTCAAATCAGT
GGTGGCGAAACCCGACAGGACTATAAAGATACCAGGCGTTTCCCCTGGCGGCTCCCTCGTGCGCTCTCCT
GTTCCTGCCTTTCGGTTTACCGGTGTCATTCCGCTGTTATGGCCGCGTTTGTCTCATTCCACGCCTGACA
CTCAGTTCCGGGTAGGCAGTTCGCTCCAAGCTGGACTGTATGCACGAACCCCCCGTTCAGTCCGACCGCT
GCGCCTTATCCGGTAACTATCGTCTTGAGTCCAACCCGGAAAGACATGCAAAAGCACCACTGGCAGCAGC
CACTGGTAATTGATTTAGAGGAGTTAGTCTTGAAGTCATGCGCCGGTTAAGGCTAAACTGAAAGGACAAG
TTTTGGTGACTGCGCTCCTCCAAGCCAGTTACCTCGGTTCAAAGAGTTGGTAGCTCAGAGAACCTTCGAA
AAACCGCCCTGCAAGGCGGTTTTTTCGTTTTCAGAGCAAGAGATTACGCGCAGACCAAAACGATCTCAAG
AAGATCATCTTATTAAGGGGTCTGACGCTCAGTGGAACGAAAAGTATATATGAGTAAACTTGGTCTGACA
GCTCGAGGCTTGGATTCTCACCAATAAAAAACGCCCGGCGGCAACCGAGCGTTCTGAACAAATCCAGATG
GAGTTCTGAGGTCATTACTGGATCTATCAACAGGAGTCCAAGCGAGCTCGATATCAAATTACGCCCCGCC
CTGCCACTCATCGCAGTACTGTTGTAATTCATTAAGCATTCTGCCGACATGGAAGCCATCACAAACGGCA
TGATGAACCTGAATCGCCAGCGGCATCAGCACCTTGTCGCCTTGCGTATAATATTTGCCCATGGTGAAAA
CGGGGGCGAAGAAGTTGTCCATATTGGCCACGTTTAAATCAAAACTGGTGAAACTCACCCAGGGATTGGC
TGAGACGAAAAACATATTCTCAATAAACCCTTTAGGGAAATAGGCCAGGTTTTCACCGTAACACGCCACA
TCTTGCGAATATATGTGTAGAAACTGCCGGAAATCGTCGTGGTATTCACTCCAGAGCGATGAAAACGTTT
CAGTTTGCTCATGGAAAACGGTGTAACAAGGGTGAACACTATCCCATATCACCAGCTCACCGTCTTTCAT
TGCCATACGAAATTCCGGATGAGCATTCATCAGGCGGGCAAGAATGTGAATAAAGGCCGGATAAAACTTG
TGCTTATTTTTCTTTACGGTCTTTAAAAAGGCCGTAATATCCAGCTGAACGGTCTGGTTATAGGTACATT
GAGCAACTGACTGAAATGCCTCAAAATGTTCTTTACGATGCCATTGGGATATATCAACGGTGGTATATCC
AGTGATTTTTTTCTCCATTTTAGCTTCCTTAGCTCCTGAAAATCTCGATAACTCAAAAAATACGCCCGGT
AGTGATCTTATTTCATTATGGTGAAAGTTGGAACCTCTTACGTGCCCGATCAACTCGCGCGTTTGCCACC
TGACGTCTAAGAAAAGGAATATTCAGCAATTTGCCCGTGCCGAAGAAAGGCCCACCCGTGAAGGTGAGCC
AGTGAGTTGATTGTGCCACCTGACGTCTAAGAAACCATTATTATCATGACATTAACCTATAAAAATAGGC
GTATCACGAGGCAGAATTTCAGATAAAAAAAATCCTTAGCTTTCGCTAAGGATGATTTCTGGAATTCGCG
GCCGCTTCTAGAGTTTACAGCTAGCTCAGTCCTAGGTATTATGCTAGCTACTAGAGTCACACAGGAAAGT
ACTAGATGGCTTCCTCCGAAGACGTTATCAAAGAGTTCATGCGTTTCAAAGTTCGTATGGAAGGTTCCGT
TAACGGTCACGAGTTCGAAATCGAAGGTGAAGGTGAAGGTCGTCCGTACGAAGGTACCCAGACCGCTAAA
CTGAAAGTTACCAAAGGTGGTCCGCTGCCGTTCGCTTGGGACATCCTGTCCCCGCAGTTCCAGTACGGTT
CCAAAGCTTACGTTAAACACCCGGCTGACATCCCGGACTACCTGAAACTGTCCTTCCCGGAAGGTTTCAA
ATGGGAACGTGTTATGAACTTCGAAGACGGTGGTGTTGTTACCGTTACCCAGGACTCCTCCCTGCAAGAC
GGTGAGTTCATCTACAAAGTTAAACTGCGTGGTACCAACTTCCCGTCCGACGGTCCGGTTATGCAGAAAA
AAACCATGGGTTGGGAAGCTTCCACCGAACGTATGTACCCGGAAGACGGTGCTCTGAAAGGTGAAATCAA
AATGCGTCTGAAACTGAAAGACGGTGGTCACTACGACGCTGAAGTTAAAACCACCTACATGGCTAAAAAA
CCGGTTCAGCTGCCGGGTGCTTACAAAACCGACATCAAACTGGACATCACCTCCCACAACGAAGACTACA
CCATCGTTGAACAGTACGAACGTGCTGAAGGTCGTCACTCCACCGGTGCTTAATAATACTAGAGCCAGGC
ATCAAATAAAACGAAAGGCTCAGTCGAAAGACTGGGCCTTTCGTTTTATCTGTTGTTTGTCGGTGAACGC
TCTCTACTAGAGTCACACTGGCTCACCTTCGGGTGGGCCTTTCTGCGTTTATATACTAGTAGCGGCCGCT
GCAGTCCGGCAAAAAAACGGGCAAGGTGTCACCACCCTGCCCTTTTTCTTTAAAACCGAAAAGATTACTT
CGCGTTATGCAGGCTTCCTCGCTCACTGACTCGCTGCGCTCGGTCGTTCGGCTGCGGCGAGCGGTATCAG
CTCACTCAAAGGCGGTAATTTGACAGCTAGCTCAGTCCTAGGTATAATGCTAGCAGTTCGATGAGAGCGA
TAACGAGCGCCGGATCAGGGAGTGGACGGCCTGGGAGCGCTACACGCTGTGGCTGCGGTCGGTGCTTAAG
CGTAGTTTTCGTCGTTTGCTGCAGGCCTTTTGTATAGTTCATCCATGCCATGTGTAATCCCAGCAGCTGT
TACAAACTCAAGAAGGACCATGTGGTCTCTCTTTTCGTTGGGATCTTTCGAAAGGGCAGATTGTGTGGAC
AGGTAATGGTTGTCTGGTAAAAGGACAGGGCCATCGCCAATTGGAGTATTTTGTTGATAATGGTCTGCTA
GTTGAACGCTTCCATCTTCAATGTTGTGTCTAATTTTGAAGTTAACTTTGATTCCATTCTTTTGTTTGTC
TGCCATGATGTATACATTGTGTGAGTTATAGTTGTATTCCAACTTGTGTCCAAGAATGTTTCCATCTTCT
TTAAAATCAATACCTTTTAACTCGATTCTATTAACAAGTGTATCACCTTCAAACTTGACTTCAGCACGTG
TCTTATAGTTCCCGTCATCTTTGAAAAATATAGTTCTTTCCTGTACATAACCTTCGGGCATGGCACTCTT
GAAAAAGTCATGCCGTTTCATATGATCTGGGTATCTTGAAAAGCATTGAACACCATAAGTCAAAGTAGTG
ACAAGTGTTGGCCATGGAACAGGTAGTTTTCCAGTAGTGCAAATAAATTTAAGGGTAAGTTTTCCGTATG
CTGCATCACCTTCACCCTCTCCACTGACAGAAAATTTGTGCCCATTAACATTACCATCTAATTCAACAAG
AATTGGGACAACTCCAGTGAAAAGTTCTTCTCCTTTACTCATCTAGTATTTCTCCTCTTTCTCTAGATTA
AACAAAATTATTTGTAGAGGCTGTTTCGTCCTCACGGACTCATCAGACCGGAAAGCACATCCGGTGACAG
CTCAGATCAGGGTGCGCAAGTTGTCAACGCTCCCAGGAGAGTTATCGACTTGCGTATTAGGGTATAAACG
CAGAAAGGCCCACCCGAAGGTGAGCCAGTGTGACTCTAGTAGAGAGCGTTCACCGACAAACAACAGATAA
AACGAAAGGCCCAGTCTTTCGACTGAGCCTTTCGTTTTATTTGATGCCTGGCTAGGGCCCATACCCAAAA
AAAAACCCCGCCCCTGACAGGGCGGGGTTTTTTTT
Features (pLannotate 1.2.2; 21 found; start..end, strand, type, name):
     27..53      +  misc_feature   bom (fragment): basis of mobility region from pBR322
    152..207     -  rep_origin     RSF ori (fragment): Plasmids containing the RSF 1030 origin of replication can be propagated in E. coli cells that contain additional plasmids with compatible origins.
    295..839     -  rep_origin     p15A ori: Plasmids containing the medium-copy-number p15A origin of replication can be propagated in E. coli cells that contain a second plasmid with the ColE1 origin.
    924..1018    -  terminator     lambda t0 terminator: transcription terminator from phage lambda
   1042..1698    -  CDS            cat: CAT_ECOLX - Experimental evidence at protein level: Swiss-Prot protein existence level 1. This enzyme is an effector of chloramphenicol resistance in bacteria. From Escherichia coli. This protein is used as a marker in many commonly used cloning vectors, such as pACYC184.
   1699..1796    -  promoter       cat promoter: promoter of the E. coli cat gene encoding chloramphenicol acetyltransferase
   1861..1890    -  terminator     T3Te terminator: phage T3 early transcription terminator
   1976..2019    -  terminator     bacterial terminator: putative bacterial transcription terminator
   2022..2043    +  misc_feature   BioBrick prefix: BioBrick prefix for parts that do not start with "ATG"
   2047..2078    +  promoter       J23119 promoter (fragment): bacterial promoter (Registry of Standard Biological Parts BBa J23119)
   2106..2780    +  CDS            mRFP1: mRFP1 is a basic (constitutively fluorescent) red fluorescent protein published in 2002, derived from Discosoma sp.. It is reported to be a somewhat slowly-maturing monomer with low acid sensitivity.
   2803..2874    +  terminator     rrnB T1 terminator: transcription terminator T1 from the E. coli rrnB gene
   2890..2917    +  terminator     T7Te terminator: phage T7 early transcription terminator
   2924..2944    +  misc_feature   BioBrick suffix: universal suffix for all parts
   2945..3004    +  terminator     his operon terminator: This putative transcriptin terminator from the E. coli his operon has a 2-bp deletion introduced during synthesis. Its efficiency has not been determined.
   3100..3134    +  promoter       J23119 promoter: bacterial promoter (Registry of Standard Biological Parts BBa J23119)
   3218..3239    -  CDS            ssrA tag (LVA) (fragment): C-terminal peptide that mediates degradation in bacteria through the ClpXP and ClpAP proteases (McGinness et al., 2006) mutant LVA variant that confers accelerated degradation under some conditions (Andersen et al., 1998)
   3249..3962    -  CDS            GFP: green fluorescent protein
   4011..4060    -  misc_RNA       sTRSV HHRz: hammerhead ribozyme from the tobacco ringspot virus satellite RNA (Khvorova et al., 2003)
   4129..4156    -  terminator     T7Te terminator: phage T7 early transcription terminator
   4172..4243    -  terminator     rrnB T1 terminator: transcription terminator T1 from the E. coli rrnB gene
