>Addgene plasmid #60566 | pReporter_5 | addgene full sequence | sequence record 107117 | Addgene Assembled Sequence
AGGTAGAGACCCACGAGGCAGACCTCAGCGCTAGCGGAGTGTATACTGGCTTACTATGTTGGCACTGATG
AGGGTGTCAGTGAAGTGCTTCATGTGGCAGGAGAAAAAAGGCTGCACCGGTGCGTCAGCAGAATATGTGA
TACAGGATATATTCCGCTTCCTCGCTCACTGACTCGCTACGCTCGGTCGTTCGACTGCGGCGAGCGGAAA
TGGCTTACGAACGGGGCGGAGATTTCCTGGAAGATGCCAGGAAGATACTTAACAGGGAAGTGAGAGGGCC
GCGGCAAAGCCGTTTTTCCATAGGCTCCGCCCCCCTGACAAGCATCACGAAATCTGACGCTCAAATCAGT
GGTGGCGAAACCCGACAGGACTATAAAGATACCAGGCGTTTCCCCTGGCGGCTCCCTCGTGCGCTCTCCT
GTTCCTGCCTTTCGGTTTACCGGTGTCATTCCGCTGTTATGGCCGCGTTTGTCTCATTCCACGCCTGACA
CTCAGTTCCGGGTAGGCAGTTCGCTCCAAGCTGGACTGTATGCACGAACCCCCCGTTCAGTCCGACCGCT
GCGCCTTATCCGGTAACTATCGTCTTGAGTCCAACCCGGAAAGACATGCAAAAGCACCACTGGCAGCAGC
CACTGGTAATTGATTTAGAGGAGTTAGTCTTGAAGTCATGCGCCGGTTAAGGCTAAACTGAAAGGACAAG
TTTTGGTGACTGCGCTCCTCCAAGCCAGTTACCTCGGTTCAAAGAGTTGGTAGCTCAGAGAACCTTCGAA
AAACCGCCCTGCAAGGCGGTTTTTTCGTTTTCAGAGCAAGAGATTACGCGCAGACCAAAACGATCTCAAG
AAGATCATCTTATTAAGGGGTCTGACGCTCAGTGGAACGAAAAGTATATATGAGTAAACTTGGTCTGACA
GCTCGAGGCTTGGATTCTCACCAATAAAAAACGCCCGGCGGCAACCGAGCGTTCTGAACAAATCCAGATG
GAGTTCTGAGGTCATTACTGGATCTATCAACAGGAGTCCAAGCGAGCTCGATATCAAATTACGCCCCGCC
CTGCCACTCATCGCAGTACTGTTGTAATTCATTAAGCATTCTGCCGACATGGAAGCCATCACAAACGGCA
TGATGAACCTGAATCGCCAGCGGCATCAGCACCTTGTCGCCTTGCGTATAATATTTGCCCATGGTGAAAA
CGGGGGCGAAGAAGTTGTCCATATTGGCCACGTTTAAATCAAAACTGGTGAAACTCACCCAGGGATTGGC
TGAGACGAAAAACATATTCTCAATAAACCCTTTAGGGAAATAGGCCAGGTTTTCACCGTAACACGCCACA
TCTTGCGAATATATGTGTAGAAACTGCCGGAAATCGTCGTGGTATTCACTCCAGAGCGATGAAAACGTTT
CAGTTTGCTCATGGAAAACGGTGTAACAAGGGTGAACACTATCCCATATCACCAGCTCACCGTCTTTCAT
TGCCATACGAAATTCCGGATGAGCATTCATCAGGCGGGCAAGAATGTGAATAAAGGCCGGATAAAACTTG
TGCTTATTTTTCTTTACGGTCTTTAAAAAGGCCGTAATATCCAGCTGAACGGTCTGGTTATAGGTACATT
GAGCAACTGACTGAAATGCCTCAAAATGTTCTTTACGATGCCATTGGGATATATCAACGGTGGTATATCC
AGTGATTTTTTTCTCCATTTTAGCTTCCTTAGCTCCTGAAAATCTCGATAACTCAAAAAATACGCCCGGT
AGTGATCTTATTTCATTATGGTGAAAGTTGGAACCTCTTACGTGCCCGATCAACTCGCGCGTTTGCCACC
TGACGTCTAAGAAAAGGAATATTCAGCAATTTGCCCGTGCCGAAGAAAGGCCCACCCGTGAAGGTGAGCC
AGTGAGTTGATTGTGCCACCTGACGTCTAAGAAACCATTATTATCATGACATTAACCTATAAAAATAGGC
GTATCACGAGGCAGAATTTCAGATAAAAAAAATCCTTAGCTTTCGCTAAGGATGATTTCTGGAATTCGCG
GCCGCTTCTAGAGTTTACAGCTAGCTCAGTCCTAGGTATTATGCTAGCTACTAGAGTCACACAGGAAAGT
ACTAGATGGCTTCCTCCGAAGACGTTATCAAAGAGTTCATGCGTTTCAAAGTTCGTATGGAAGGTTCCGT
TAACGGTCACGAGTTCGAAATCGAAGGTGAAGGTGAAGGTCGTCCGTACGAAGGTACCCAGACCGCTAAA
CTGAAAGTTACCAAAGGTGGTCCGCTGCCGTTCGCTTGGGACATCCTGTCCCCGCAGTTCCAGTACGGTT
CCAAAGCTTACGTTAAACACCCGGCTGACATCCCGGACTACCTGAAACTGTCCTTCCCGGAAGGTTTCAA
ATGGGAACGTGTTATGAACTTCGAAGACGGTGGTGTTGTTACCGTTACCCAGGACTCCTCCCTGCAAGAC
GGTGAGTTCATCTACAAAGTTAAACTGCGTGGTACCAACTTCCCGTCCGACGGTCCGGTTATGCAGAAAA
AAACCATGGGTTGGGAAGCTTCCACCGAACGTATGTACCCGGAAGACGGTGCTCTGAAAGGTGAAATCAA
AATGCGTCTGAAACTGAAAGACGGTGGTCACTACGACGCTGAAGTTAAAACCACCTACATGGCTAAAAAA
CCGGTTCAGCTGCCGGGTGCTTACAAAACCGACATCAAACTGGACATCACCTCCCACAACGAAGACTACA
CCATCGTTGAACAGTACGAACGTGCTGAAGGTCGTCACTCCACCGGTGCTTAATAATACTAGAGCCAGGC
ATCAAATAAAACGAAAGGCTCAGTCGAAAGACTGGGCCTTTCGTTTTATCTGTTGTTTGTCGGTGAACGC
TCTCTACTAGAGTCACACTGGCTCACCTTCGGGTGGGCCTTTCTGCGTTTATATACTAGTAGCGGCAGCT
GCAGTCCGGCAAAAAAGGGCAAGGTGTCACCACCCTGCCCTTTTTCTTTAAAACCGAAAAGATTACTTCG
CGTTATGCAGGCTTCCTCGCTCACTGACTCGCTGCGCTCGGTCGTTCGGCTGCGGCGAGCGGTATCAGCT
CACTCAAAGGCGGTAATTTGACAGCTAGCTCAGTCCTAGGTATAATGCTAGCAGTTCGATGAGAGCGATA
ACGAGCGCCGGATCAGGGAGTGGACGGCCTGGGAGCGCTACACGCTGTGGCTGCGGTCGGTGCTTAAGCG
TAGTTTTCGTCGTTTGCTGCAGGCCTTTTGTATAGTTCATCCATGCCATGTGTAATCCCAGCAGCTGTTA
CAAACTCAAGAAGGACCATGTGGTCTCTCTTTTCGTTGGGATCTTTCGAAAGGGCAGATTGTGTGGACAG
GTAATGGTTGTCTGGTAAAAGGACAGGGCCATCGCCAATTGGAGTATTTTGTTGATAATGGTCTGCTAGT
TGAACGCTTCCATCTTCAATGTTGTGTCTAATTTTGAAGTTAACTTTGATTCCATTCTTTTGTTTGTCTG
CCATGATGTATACATTGTGTGAGTTATAGTTGTATTCCAACTTGTGTCCAAGAATGTTTCCATCTTCTTT
AAAATCAATACCTTTTAACTCGATTCTATTAACAAGTGTATCACCTTCAAACTTGACTTCAGCACGTGTC
TTATAGTTCCCGTCATCTTTGAAAAATATAGTTCTTTCCTGTACATAACCTTCGGGCATGGCACTCTTGA
AAAAGTCATGCCGTTTCATATGATCTGGGTATCTTGAAAAGCATTGAACACCATAAGTCAAAGTAGTGAC
AAGTGTTGGCCATGGAACAGGTAGTTTTCCAGTAGTGCAAATAAATTTAAGGGTAAGTTTTCCGTATGCT
GCATCACCTTCACCCTCTCCACTGACAGAAAATTTGTGCCCATTAACATTACCATCTAATTCAACAAGAA
TTGGGACAACTCCAGTGAAAAGTTCTTCTCCTTTACTCATCTAGTATTTCTCCTCTTTCTCTAGATTAAA
CAAAATTATTTGTAGAGGCTGTTTCGTCCTCACGGACTCATCAGACCGGAAAGCACATCCGGTGACAGCT
CAGATCAGGGTGCGCAAGTTGTCAACGCTCCCAGGAGAGTTATCGACTTGCGTATTAGGGTATAAACGCA
GAAAGGCCCACCCGAAGGTGAGCCAGTGTGACTCTAGTAGAGAGCGTTCACCGACAAACAACAGATAAAA
CGAAAGGCCCAGTCTTTCGACTGAGCCTTTCGTTTTATTTGATGCCTGGCTAGGGCCCATACCCAAAAAA
AAACCCCGCCCCTGACAGGGCGGGGTTTTTTTT
Features (pLannotate 1.2.2; 21 found; start..end, strand, type, name):
     27..53      +  misc_feature   bom (fragment): basis of mobility region from pBR322
    152..207     -  rep_origin     RSF ori (fragment): Plasmids containing the RSF 1030 origin of replication can be propagated in E. coli cells that contain additional plasmids with compatible origins.
    295..839     -  rep_origin     p15A ori: Plasmids containing the medium-copy-number p15A origin of replication can be propagated in E. coli cells that contain a second plasmid with the ColE1 origin.
    924..1018    -  terminator     lambda t0 terminator: transcription terminator from phage lambda
   1042..1698    -  CDS            cat: CAT_ECOLX - Experimental evidence at protein level: Swiss-Prot protein existence level 1. This enzyme is an effector of chloramphenicol resistance in bacteria. From Escherichia coli. This protein is used as a marker in many commonly used cloning vectors, such as pACYC184.
   1699..1796    -  promoter       cat promoter: promoter of the E. coli cat gene encoding chloramphenicol acetyltransferase
   1861..1890    -  terminator     T3Te terminator: phage T3 early transcription terminator
   1976..2019    -  terminator     bacterial terminator: putative bacterial transcription terminator
   2022..2043    +  misc_feature   BioBrick prefix: BioBrick prefix for parts that do not start with "ATG"
   2047..2078    +  promoter       J23119 promoter (fragment): bacterial promoter (Registry of Standard Biological Parts BBa J23119)
   2106..2780    +  CDS            mRFP1: mRFP1 is a basic (constitutively fluorescent) red fluorescent protein published in 2002, derived from Discosoma sp.. It is reported to be a somewhat slowly-maturing monomer with low acid sensitivity.
   2803..2874    +  terminator     rrnB T1 terminator: transcription terminator T1 from the E. coli rrnB gene
   2890..2917    +  terminator     T7Te terminator: phage T7 early transcription terminator
   2924..2944    +  misc_feature   BioBrick suffix: universal suffix for all parts
   2945..3002    +  terminator     his operon terminator: This putative transcriptin terminator from the E. coli his operon has a 2-bp deletion introduced during synthesis. Its efficiency has not been determined.
   3098..3132    +  promoter       J23119 promoter: bacterial promoter (Registry of Standard Biological Parts BBa J23119)
   3216..3237    -  CDS            ssrA tag (LVA) (fragment): C-terminal peptide that mediates degradation in bacteria through the ClpXP and ClpAP proteases (McGinness et al., 2006) mutant LVA variant that confers accelerated degradation under some conditions (Andersen et al., 1998)
   3247..3960    -  CDS            GFP: green fluorescent protein
   4009..4058    -  misc_RNA       sTRSV HHRz: hammerhead ribozyme from the tobacco ringspot virus satellite RNA (Khvorova et al., 2003)
   4127..4154    -  terminator     T7Te terminator: phage T7 early transcription terminator
   4170..4241    -  terminator     rrnB T1 terminator: transcription terminator T1 from the E. coli rrnB gene
