[The description below was written by a language model from this plasmid's Addgene catalogue record and pLannotate feature annotations shown in this document.]
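Description:
pReporter_5 is a roughly 4.3 kb bacterial reporter plasmid for detecting the activity of a serine integrase in E. coli. The backbone is not named in the record, but the annotation shows a medium-copy p15A origin, which is compatible with ColE1-type plasmids and so allows co-maintenance with a separate integrase expression plasmid. Selection is by chloramphenicol through a cat gene with its own promoter and a lambda t0 terminator. The short bom and RSF ori hits are only fragments and probably reflect sequence similarity around the origin.

The payload is a synthetic invertible cassette, attB-GFPmut3-RiboJ-attP. A strong constitutive promoter, BBa_J23119, sits upstream of attB and fires towards a gfp coding sequence on the opposite strand, so no GFP is produced in the starting state. When the cognate integrase is expressed, recombination between attB and attP flips the intervening segment, placing gfp in the sense orientation and producing attL and attR, a change that is stable and serves as a genetic memory bit. Because attL then lies in the 5'UTR, a spacer and the self-cleaving RiboJ ribozyme (annotated as the sTRSV hammerhead ribozyme) precede gfp to insulate expression from that context. The feature table also detects a fragment of an ssrA (LVA) degradation tag next to the GFP C-terminus, and rrnB T1 and T7Te terminators beyond the cassette. The att sites are not annotated, and the record does not say which integrase they match. A second unit, a J23119-like promoter driving mRFP1 with rrnB T1/T7Te terminators in BioBrick prefix/suffix format, gives constitutive red fluorescence to help gate cells in cytometry. The two sequence records differ by only 2 nt and share the same features.
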