Addgene plasmid #60566: pReporter_5
Purpose: A reporter plasmid containing the attB and attP sites flanking a green fluorescent protein reporter gene (gfp).
Depositing lab: Christopher Voigt. Depositing organization: Massachusetts Institute of Technology. Publication: Permanent genetic memory with >1-byte capacity. Yang L, Nielsen AA, Fernandez-Rodriguez J, McClune CJ, Laub MT, Lu TK, Voigt CA. Nat Methods. 2014 Dec;11(12):1261-6. doi: 10.1038/nmeth.3147. Epub 2014 Oct 26. PubMed 25344638.
Backbone
  Vector backbone: unknown
  Total vector size (bp): 4305
  Vector type: Bacterial Expression
Growth in bacteria
  Bacterial resistance: Chloramphenicol, 25 μg/mL
  Growth temperature: 37°C
  Growth strain: DH10B
  Copy number: Unknown
Gene/Insert
  Gene/Insert name: Reporter_5 (alt name: attB-GFPmut3-RiboJ-attP)
  Species: Synthetic
  Promoter: BBa_J23119
  Cloning method: Unknown
  Sequencing primers: 5′ GFP-F; 3′ GFP-R
Terms and licenses: Academic/Nonprofit Terms; Industry Terms: Not Available to Industry
Depositor comments: This reporter plasmid contains the attB and attP sites flanking a green fluorescent protein reporter gene (gfp). A strong constitutive promoter (BBa_J23119) is placed upstream of the attB site, which transcribes in the opposite orientation as gfp. After the integrase is expressed, the orientation of gfp is inverted and it is transcribed. After inversion, recombined attB and attP sites result in the formation of attL and attR. The attL site is located on the 5'UTR and could impact gfp expression. To insulate against this effect, we included a spacer and the ribozyme RiboJ. Also contains mRFP in order to aid the gating of cells.
How to cite: pReporter_5 was a gift from Christopher Voigt (Addgene plasmid # 60566 ; http://n2t.net/addgene:60566 ; RRID:Addgene_60566)
