>Addgene plasmid #60566 | pReporter_5 | addgene partial sequence | sequence record 105930 | GFP-F 5'-GGTCCTTCTTGAGTTTGTAAC-3'
AAAGGCCTGCAGCAAACGACGAAAACTACGCTTAAGCACCGACCGCAGCCACAGCGTGTAGCGCTCCCAG
GCCGTCCACTCCCTGATCCGGCGCTCGTTATCGCTCTCATCGAACTGCTAGCATTATACCTAGGACTGAG
CTAGCTGTCAAATTACCGCCTTTGAGTGAGCTGATACCGCTCGCCGCAGCCGAACGACCGAGCGCAGCGA
GTCAGTGAGCGAGGAAGCCTGCATAACGCGAAGTAATCTTTTCGGTTTTAAAGAAAAAGGGCAGGGTGGT
GACACCTTGCCCTTTTTTGCCGGACTGCAGCTGCCGCTACTAGTATATAAACGCAGAAAGGCCCACCCGA
AGGTGAGCCAGTGTGACTCTAGTAGAGAGCGTTCACCGACAAACAACAGATAAAACGAAAGGCCCAGTCT
TTCGACTGAGCCTTTCGTTTTATTTGATGCCTGGCTCTAGTATTATTAAGCACCGGTGGAGTGACGACCT
TCAGCACGTTCGTACTGTTCAACGATGGTGTAGTCTTCGTTGTGGGAGGTGATGTCCAGTTTGATGTCGG
TTTTGTAAGCACCCGGCAGCTGAACCGGTTTTTTAGCCATGTAGGTGGTTTTAACTTCAGCGTCGTAGTG
ACCACCGTCTTTCAGTTTCAGACGCATTTTGATTTCACCTTTCAGAGCACCGTCTTCCGGGTACATACGT
TCGGTGGAAGCTTCCCAACCCATGGTTTTTTTCTGCATAACCGGACCGTCGGACGGGAAGTTGGTACCAC
GCAGTTTAACTTTGTAGATGAACTCACCGTCTTGCAGGGAGGAGTCCTGG
