>Addgene plasmid #60566 | pReporter_5 | addgene partial sequence | sequence record 106243 | GFP-R 5'-CCATCTAATTCAACAAGAATTGGGACAAC-3'
TCTCCTTTACTCATCTAGTATTTCTCCTCTTTCTCTAGATTAAACAAAATTATTTGTAGAGGCTGTTTCG
TCCTCACGGACTCATCAGACCGGAAAGCACATCCGGTGACAGCTCAGATCAGGGTGCGCAAGTTGTCAAC
GCTCCCAGGAGAGTTATCGACTTGCGTATTAGGGTATAAACGCAGAAAGGCCCACCCGAAGGTGAGCCAG
TGTGACTCTAGTAGAGAGCGTTCACCGACAAACAACAGATAAAACGAAAGGCCCAGTCTTTCGACTGAGC
CTTTCGTTTTATTTGATGCCTGGCTAGGGCCCATACCCAAAAAAAAACCCCGCCCCTGACAGGGCGGGGT
TTTTTTTAGGTAGAGACCCACGAGGCAGACCTCAGCGCTAGCGGAGTGTATACTGGCTTACTATGTTGGC
ACTGATGAGGGTGTCAGTGAAGTGCTTCATGTGGCAGGAGAAAAAAGGCTGCACCGGTGCGTCAGCAGAA
TATGTGATACAGGATATATTCCGCTTCCTCGCTCACTGACTCGCTACGCTCGGTCGTTCGACTGCGGCGA
GCGGAAATGGCTTACGAACGGGGCGGAGATTTCCTGGAAGATGCCAGGAAGATACTTAACAGGGAAGTGA
GAGGGCCGCGGCAAAGCCGTTTTTCCATAGGCTCCGCCCCCCTGACAAGCATCACGAAATCTGACGCTCA
AATCAGTGGTGGCGAAACCCGACAGGACTATAAAGATACCAGGCGTTTCCCC
